>Addgene plasmid #131014 | MKAKU41ec | addgene full sequence | sequence record 258108 | Addgene NGS Result
CATGTTCTTTCCTGCGTTATCCCCTGATTCTGTGGATAACCGTATTACCGCCTTTGAGTGAGCTGATACC
GCTCGCCGCAGCCGAACGACCGAGCGCAGCGAGTCAGTGAGCGAGGAAGCGGAAGAGCGCCCAATACGCA
AACCGCCTCTCCCCGCGCGTTGGCCGATTCATTAATGCAGCTGGCACGACAGGTTTCCCGACTGGAAAGC
GGGCAGTGAGCGCAACGCAATTAATACGCGTACCGCTAGCCAGGAAGAGTTTGTAGAAACGCAAAAAGGC
CATCCGTCAGGATGGCCTTCTGCTTAGTTTGATGCCTGGCAGTTTATGGCGGGCGTCCTGCCCGCCACCC
TCCGGGCCGTTGCTTCACAACGTTCAAATCCGCTCCCGGCGGATTTGTCCTACTCAGGAGAGCGTTCACC
GACAAACAACAGATAAAACGAAAGGCCCAGTCTTCCGACTGAGCCTTTCGTTTTATTTGATGCCTGGCAG
TTCCCTACTCTCGCGTTAACGCTAGCATGGATGTTTTCCCAGTCACGACGTTGTAAAACGACGGCCAGTC
TTAAGCTCGGGCCCCAAATAATGATTTTATTTTGACTGATAGTGACCTGTTCGTTGCAACAAATTGATGA
GCAATGCTTTTTTATAATGCCAACTTTGTACAAAAAAGCAGGCTTCATGGTTAGCAAGGGAGAAGAGGAC
AATATGGCGATAATCAAAGAGTTCATGCGGTTCAAGGTTCACATGGAGGGCTCGGTCAACGGGCACGAAT
TCGAGATTGAAGGAGAGGGCGAAGGAAGGCCATACGAGGGCACTCAGACAGCAAAGTTGAAGGTCACCAA
GGGCGGACCACTCCCTTTCGCTTGGGACATTCTGTCTCCACAGTTCATGTACGGCTCCAAGGCCTATGTG
AAGCATCCAGCAGACATCCCTGATTATCTCAAGCTGAGCTTCCCTGAAGGCTTCAAGTGGGAGAGAGTTA
TGAATTTTGAAGATGGTGGCGTGGTTACCGTCACTCAGGACTCTTCACTGCAAGATGGAGAGTTCATCTA
CAAGGTGAAGCTTCGCGGTACTAACTTTCCATCTGACGGCCCTGTTATGCAGAAGAAGACAATGGGTTGG
GAAGCCTCCAGCGAGAGGATGTATCCTGAAGATGGTGCACTGAAGGGCGAGATCAAGCAGAGACTTAAGT
TGAAGGACGGAGGTCACTACGATGCTGAGGTCAAGACTACATATAAGGCCAAGAAGCCAGTGCAATTGCC
TGGCGCTTACAATGTTAACATTAAGCTCGACATCACTTCCCACAATGAGGATTACACAATCGTTGAGCAG
TATGAAAGGGCCGAGGGAAGACATAGCACTGGCGGCATGGATGAGTTGTACAAGGGTGCAGGCGATTATA
AGGATGACGATGACAAGGCTTACCCATATGACGTGCCTGATTACGCAGGAGCTGGTATGGCAAGCCTCTT
CGGAGCTAGGAGACGCAGGTCACCAGAATATGATGGTGAAGATGATAGATCCGGTGGCGGAAGGGCAAAG
AGAAGAAGGCTGAGCCCTGAGGAAGCTGCCGCATCTCCAGCAGAGCCTGGAGCTGCCACAGGTACCAGCC
ATGGCTGGCTTAGCGGATTTGTCTCTGGTGCTAAGAGGGCCATTTCTTCAGTGCTCCTGTCCAGCTCTCC
AGAGGAAACTGGCTCTGGAGAAGACGGAGAGGTCGAGGAAGAGGATGACGATGTGTACGAAGAGGGCATC
GATTTGAATGAGAACGAAGACATTCACGATATCCATGGTGAAATTGTCCCTTATTCTGAGTCAAAGCTCG
CCATCGAACAAATGGTTATGAAGGAGACATTCTCAAGAGACGAATGCGATCGCATGGTTGAGCTGATTAA
GTCAAGAGTCCGCGATTCCACTCCAGAAACACACGAGTACGGCAAGCAGGAAGAGATTCCTTCCAGAAAT
GCAGGAATCGCTCATGACTTCACTGGTACATGCCGCTCCCTTAGCAGGGATAGAAACTTCACAGAGTCTG
TGCCATTTTCATCCATGCGCATGAGGCCTGGCCACAGCTCTCCAGGATTTCCTCTTCAGGCTTCACCACA
ATTGTGCACCGCAGCTGTGAGGGAAGCCAAGAAGTGGCTTGAAGAGAAGAGACAAGGTTTGGGCGTTAAG
CCAGAGGACAATGGCTCTTGCACCCTCAACACTGATATTTTCTCATCCCGCGACGATTCAGACAAGGGTT
CCCCTGTTGATCTTGCCAAGAGCTATATGAGGTCTTTGCCACCTTGGCAGTCCCCATTCCTCGGACATCA
AAAGTTTGACACCTCTCCTTCAAAGTACAGCATCAGCTCTACTAAGGTTACCACTAAGGAGGATTATCTC
TCATCCTTTTGGACTAAGCTGGAAGAGTCTAGAATTGCTCGCATCGGCAGCTCTGGAGACTCAGCCGTCG
CATCCAAGCTGTGGAATTACGGCTCCAACAGCAGACTTTTCGAAAATGATACCTCAATCTTTTCCCTGGG
CACTGACGAGAAGGTTGGAGATCCTACCAAGACTCACAACGGCAGCGAAAAGGTCGCCGCAACCGAGCCA
CTTGGACGCTGCTCTCTTTTGATTACACCTACCGAAGACAGGACTGATGTGTCATATAAGGTTGCCGAGG
GCAATGACGTGTCATCCACAGGAATCACCAAGGACACAACCGGTCATTCAGCCGATGGCAAGGCACTCAC
ATCCGAACCACACATTGGCGAGACTCATGTTAATTCTGCATCAGAGTCCATCCCTAACGATGCTGCCCCA
CCTACTCAGTCTAAGATGAATGGTAGCACAAAGAAGTCTCTCGTCAACGGCGTGCTGGACCAACCAAATG
CTAACTCAGGATTGGAGAGCTCTGGTAATGATTACCCTTCCTATACAAACTCATCCAGCGCTATGCCACC
TGCCAGCACCGAGCTCATTGGTTCTGCAGCTGCCGTTATCGACGTCGATTCTGCTGAAAACGGACCAGGT
ACTAAGCCAGAGCAGCCTGCCAAGGGCGCATCAAGGGCTAGCAAGTCTAAGGTTGTGCCACGGGGACAGA
AGAGGGTGCTGCGGTCGGCTACACGGGGACGGGCTACGTGAGACCCAGCTTTCTTGTACAAAGTTGGCAT
TATAAGAAAGCATTGCTTATCAATTTGTTGCAACGAACAGGTCACTATCAGTCAAAATAAAATCATTATT
TGCCATCCAGCTGATATCCCCTATAGTGAGTCGTATTACATGGTCATAGCTGTTTCCTGGCAGCTCTGGC
CCGTGTCTCAAAATCTCTGATGTTACATTGCACAAGATAAAAATATATCATCATGAACAATAAAACTGTC
TGCTTACATAAACAGTAATACAAGGGGTGTTATGAGCCATATTCAACGGGAAACGTCGAGGCCGCGATTA
AATTCCAACATGGATGCTGATTTATATGGGTATAAATGGGCTCGCGATAATGTCGGGCAATCAGGTGCGA
CAATCTATCGCTTGTATGGGAAGCCCGATGCGCCAGAGTTGTTTCTGAAACATGGCAAAGGTAGCGTTGC
CAATGATGTTACAGATGAGATGGTCAGACTAAACTGGCTGACGGAATTTATGCCTCTTCCGACCATCAAG
CATTTTATCCGTACTCCTGATGATGCATGGTTACTCACCACTGCGATCCCCGGAAAAACAGCATTCCAGG
TATTAGAAGAATATCCTGATTCAGGTGAAAATATTGTTGATGCGCTGGCAGTGTTCCTGCGCCGGTTGCA
TTCGATTCCTGTTTGTAATTGTCCTTTTAACAGCGATCGCGTATTTCGTCTCGCTCAGGCGCAATCACGA
ATGAATAACGGTTTGGTTGATGCGAGTGATTTTGATGACGAGCGTAATGGCTGGCCTGTTGAACAAGTCT
GGAAAGAAATGCATAAACTTTTGCCATTCTCACCGGATTCAGTCGTCACTCATGGTGATTTCTCACTTGA
TAACCTTATTTTTGACGAGGGGAAATTAATAGGTTGTATTGATGTTGGACGAGTCGGAATCGCAGACCGA
TACCAGGATCTTGCCATCCTATGGAACTGCCTCGGTGAGTTTTCTCCTTCATTACAGAAACGGCTTTTTC
AAAAATATGGTATTGATAATCCTGATATGAATAAATTGCAGTTTCATTTGATGCTCGATGAGTTTTTCTA
ATCAGAATTGGTTAATTGGTTGTAACACTGGCAGAGCATTACGCTGACTTGACGGGACGGCGCAAGCTCA
TGACCAAAATCCCTTAACGTGAGTTACGCGTCGTTCCACTGAGCGTCAGACCCCGTAGAAAAGATCAAAG
GATCTTCTTGAGATCCTTTTTTTCTGCGCGTAATCTGCTGCTTGCAAACAAAAAAACCACCGCTACCAGC
GGTGGTTTGTTTGCCGGATCAAGAGCTACCAACTCTTTTTCCGAAGGTAACTGGCTTCAGCAGAGCGCAG
ATACCAAATACTGTTCTTCTAGTGTAGCCGTAGTTAGGCCACCACTTCAAGAACTCTGTAGCACCGCCTA
CATACCTCGCTCTGCTAATCCTGTTACCAGTGGCTGCTGCCAGTGGCGATAAGTCGTGTCTTACCGGGTT
GGACTCAAGACGATAGTTACCGGATAAGGCGCAGCGGTCGGGCTGAACGGGGGGTTCGTGCACACAGCCC
AGCTTGGAGCGAACGACCTACACCGAACTGAGATACCTACAGCGTGAGCTATGAGAAAGCGCCACGCTTC
CCGAAGGGAGAAAGGCGGACAGGTATCCGGTAAGCGGCAGGGTCGGAACAGGAGAGCGCACGAGGGAGCT
TCCAGGGGGAAACGCCTGGTATCTTTATAGTCCTGTCGGGTTTCGCCACCTCTGACTTGAGCGTCGATTT
TTGTGATGCTCGTCAGGGGGGCGGAGCCTATGGAAAAACGCCAGCAACGCGGCCTTTTTACGGTTCCTGG
CCTTTTGCTGGCCTTTTGCTCA
Features (pLannotate 1.2.2; 12 found; start..end, strand, type, name):
      1..125     +  rep_origin     RSF ori (fragment): Plasmids containing the RSF 1030 origin of replication can be propagated in E. coli cells that contain additional plasmids with compatible origins.
    127..219     +  CDS            lacI (fragment): lac repressor; lacI; The lac repressor binds to the lac operator to inhibit transcription in E. coli. This inhibition can be relieved by adding lactose or isopropyl-β-D-thiogalactopyranoside (IPTG).
    274..301     -  terminator     rrnB T2 terminator: transcription terminator T2 from the E. coli rrnB gene
    433..476     +  terminator     rrnB T1 terminator: Escherichia coli rrnB; transcription terminator T1 from the E. coli rrnB gene
    523..559     -  CDS            lacZα (fragment): LacZα fragment of β-galactosidase; lacZ fragment
    575..674     +  protein_bind   attL1: mutant version of attL; recombination site for the Gateway® LR reaction LR Clonase™
    677..1384    +  CDS            mCherry: mCherry is a basic (constitutively fluorescent) red fluorescent protein published in 2004, derived from Discosoma sp.. It is reported to be a very rapidly-maturing monomer with low acid sensitivity.
   1400..1417    +  CDS            3xFLAG (fragment): three tandem FLAG® epitope tags, followed by an enterokinase cleavage site
   3123..3222    -  protein_bind   attL2: mutant version of attL; recombination site for the Gateway® LR reaction LR Clonase™
   3240..3258    -  promoter       T7 promoter: promoter for bacteriophage T7 RNA polymerase
   3392..4201    +  CDS            KanR: aminoglycoside phosphotransferase; aph(3')-Ia; confers resistance to kanamycin in bacteria or G418 (Geneticin®) in eukaryotes
   4348..4936    +  rep_origin     ori: high-copy-number ColE1/pMB1/pBR322/pUC origin of replication
