[The description below was written by a language model from this plasmid's Addgene catalogue record and pLannotate feature annotations shown in this document.]
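Description:
MKAKU41ec is a Gateway entry clone built on the pDONR221 backbone and carrying the maize (Zea mays) gene MKAKU41 as an N-terminal mCherry-FLAG-HA fusion. It is propagated in E. coli as a high-copy plasmid through a ColE1/pUC-type origin and is selected with kanamycin through the KanR aminoglycoside phosphotransferase gene. The sequenced record is about 5 kb. The annotation also reports short fragments labelled RSF ori, lacI and lacZα; these are small partial matches in the backbone rather than functional elements. The rrnB T1 and T2 terminators lie upstream of the cloning region, where they insulate the insert from read-through transcription.

The payload lies between attL1 and attL2, the recombination sites used in the Gateway LR reaction. Immediately after attL1 comes the mCherry coding sequence, a monomeric red fluorescent protein, followed by a short match to a FLAG epitope. The roughly 1.7 kb stretch between that tag and attL2 is unannotated in the feature table. It presumably holds the HA tag and the MKAKU41 coding sequence listed in the catalogue fields. No plant or other eukaryotic promoter is present within the cassette. The only promoter annotated is a T7 promoter just outside attL2, which is a standard backbone element.

As an entry clone, the plasmid does not itself drive expression in plants. It serves as the donor for moving the tagged open reading frame by LR recombination into a destination vector that supplies the promoter and terminator. The stated purpose is expression of a fluorescently tagged plant LINC (linker of nucleoskeleton and cytoskeleton) complex protein for cell biology. The fluorescent tag would allow the protein to be imaged, and the epitope tags would allow antibody-based detection.
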