Addgene plasmid #131014: MKAKU41ec
Purpose: Expression of plant LINC fluorescent fusion protein for cell biology
Depositing lab: Hank Bass. Depositing organization: Florida State University, Tallahassee. Publication: Maize (Zea mays L.) Nucleoskeletal Proteins Regulate Nuclear Envelope Remodeling and Function in Stomatal Complex Development and Pollen Viability. McKenna JF, Gumber HK, Turpin ZM, Jalovec AM, Kartick AC, Graumann K, Bass HW. Front Plant Sci. 2021 Feb 17;12:645218. doi: 10.3389/fpls.2021.645218. eCollection 2021. PubMed 33679862.
Backbone
  Vector backbone: pDONR221
  Backbone size w/o insert (bp): 4761
  Vector type: Gateway entry vector
Growth in bacteria
  Bacterial resistance: Kanamycin, 50 μg/mL
  Growth temperature: 37°C
  Growth strain: DH5alpha
  Copy number: High Copy
Gene/Insert
  Gene/Insert name: MKAKU41
  Species: Zea mays (maize)
  Tag / fusion protein: mCherry-FLAG-HA (N terminal on insert)
  Cloning method: Gateway Cloning
Terms and licenses: Academic/Nonprofit Terms; Industry Terms: Not Available to Industry
How to cite: MKAKU41ec was a gift from Hank Bass (Addgene plasmid # 131014 ; http://n2t.net/addgene:131014 ; RRID:Addgene_131014)
